Addgene plasmid #82157: pDONR223_RAC1_WT
Purpose: Gateway Donor vector containing RAC1 , part of the Target Accelerator Plasmid Collection.
Depositing lab: Jesse Boehm & William Hahn & David Root. Depositing organization: Broad Institute. Publication: Systematic Functional Interrogation of Rare Cancer Variants Identifies Oncogenic Alleles. Kim E, Ilic N, Shrestha Y, Zou L, Kamburov A, Zhu C, Yang X, Lubonja R, Tran N, Nguyen C, Lawrence MS, Piccioni F, Bagul M, Doench JG, Chouinard CR, Wu X, Hogstrom L, Natoli T, Tamayo P, Horn H, Corsello SM, Lage K, Root DE, Subramanian A, Golub TR, Getz G, Boehm JS, Hahn WC. Cancer Discov. 2016 Jul;6(7):714-26. doi: 10.1158/2159-8290.CD-16-0160. Epub 2016 May 4. PubMed 27147599.
Backbone
  Vector backbone: pDONR223
  Backbone manufacturer: Invitrogen
  Backbone size w/o insert (bp): 2790
  Vector type: Gateway Entry vector
Growth in bacteria
  Bacterial resistance: Spectinomycin, 50 μg/mL
  Growth temperature: 37°C
  Growth strain: DH5alpha
  Copy number: High Copy
Gene/Insert
  Gene/Insert name: RAC1
  Species: H. sapiens (human)
  Mutation: WT
  GenBank ID: NM_006908.4
  Entrez Gene: RAC1 (a.k.a. MIG5, MRD48, Rac-1, TC-25, p21-Rac1)
  Promoter: None
  Cloning method: Gateway Cloning
  Sequencing primers: 5′ M13pUC-fwd; 3′ M13-Rev
Terms and licenses: Academic/Nonprofit Terms; Industry Terms: Not Available to Industry
Depositor comments: Closed state: stop codon immediately follows insert Supporting reference: Systematic morphological profiling of human gene and allele function via Cell Painting. Rohban MH, et al. Elife. 2017, Mar 18;6. pii: e24060. PubMed PMID 28315521
How to cite: pDONR223_RAC1_WT was a gift from Jesse Boehm & William Hahn & David Root (Addgene plasmid # 82157 ; http://n2t.net/addgene:82157 ; RRID:Addgene_82157)
