[The description below was written by a language model from this plasmid's Addgene catalogue record and pLannotate feature annotations shown in this document.]
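Description:
pDONR223_RAC1_WT is a Gateway entry clone built on the Invitrogen pDONR223 backbone and carrying the wild-type open reading frame of human RAC1, the Rac family small GTPase 1. It belongs to the Target Accelerator Plasmid Collection, a set of wild-type and variant cancer gene clones made for systematic functional testing of alleles. The sequenced plasmid is 3,372 nt. It replicates in E. coli from a high-copy ColE1/pUC-type origin and is selected with spectinomycin through the aadA (SmR) aminoglycoside adenylyltransferase gene. A fragment of a class 1 integron Pc promoter and a remnant of a gentamicin resistance gene lie just upstream of that marker. Short lacZα and lacI fragments are also annotated and appear to be non-functional backbone remnants.

The RAC1 coding sequence (about 580 bp) sits between two attL recombination sites in opposite orientation. The annotation software labels both as attL3, a mutant attL form. These sites allow the ORF to be moved by an LR Clonase reaction into any compatible Gateway destination vector. The record lists no promoter for the insert, so the plasmid is a shuttle and archival clone rather than an expression construct. The only nearby promoter is a T7 promoter beyond the downstream attL site, pointing back toward the insert on the opposite strand. rrnB T1 and T2 terminators in the backbone insulate the cloning region from read-through transcription. The clone is in the "closed" configuration, meaning a stop codon immediately follows the ORF. Destination vectors will therefore yield native or N-terminally tagged RAC1, but not C-terminal fusions. Its typical use is as the wild-type reference alongside mutant RAC1 alleles in expression-based phenotypic assays.
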