Features (pLannotate 1.2.2; 12 found; start..end, strand, type, name):
     38..74      -  CDS            lacZα (fragment): LacZα fragment of β-galactosidase; lacZ fragment
     91..186     +  protein_bind   attL3: mutant version of attL; recombination site for the Gateway® LR reaction LR Clonase™
    192..770     +  CDS            Rac1 (sequence partly withheld): human Rac family small GTPase 1
    775..870     -  protein_bind   attL3: mutant version of attL; recombination site for the Gateway® LR reaction LR Clonase™
    889..907     -  promoter       T7 promoter: promoter for bacteriophage T7 RNA polymerase
   1097..1120    +  promoter       Pc promoter (fragment): intI1 (promoter lies within the coding sequence); class 1 integron promoter
   1296..1352    +  CDS            GmR (fragment): gentamycin acetyltransferase; aacC1; confers resistance to gentamycin
   1359..2150    +  CDS            SmR: aminoglycoside adenylyltransferase (Murphy, 1985); aadA; confers resistance to spectinomycin and streptomycin
   2243..2831    +  rep_origin     ori: high-copy-number ColE1/pMB1/pBR322/pUC origin of replication
   3014..3106    +  CDS            lacI (fragment): lac repressor; lacI; The lac repressor binds to the lac operator to inhibit transcription in E. coli. This inhibition can be relieved by adding lactose or isopropyl-β-D-thiogalactopyranoside (IPTG).
   3161..3188    -  terminator     rrnB T2 terminator: transcription terminator T2 from the E. coli rrnB gene
   3320..3363    +  terminator     rrnB T1 terminator: Escherichia coli rrnB; transcription terminator T1 from the E. coli rrnB gene
>Addgene plasmid #82157 | pDONR223_RAC1_WT | addgene full sequence | sequence record 163301 | Addgene NGS result
GGCAGTTCCCTACTCTCGCGTTAACGCTAGCATGGATGTTTTCCCAGTCACGACGTTGTAAAACGACGGC
CAGTCTTAAGCTCGGGCCCCAAATAATGATTTTATTTTGACTGATAGTGACCTGTTCGTTGCAACAAATT
GATGAGCAATGCTTTTTTATAATGCCAACTTTGTACAAAAAAGTTGGCACC
[531 nt withheld, positions 192-722]
TGCCCGCCTCCCGTGAAGAAGAGGAAGAGAAAATGCCTGCTGTTGTAATTGCCAACTTTCTTGTACAAAG
TTGGCATTATAAGAAAGCATTGCTTATCAATTTGTTGCAACGAACAGGTCACTATCAGTCAAAATAAAAT
CATTATTTGCCATCCAGCTGATATCCCCTATAGTGAGTCGTATTACATGGTCATAGCTGTTTCCTGGCAG
CTCTGGCCCGTGTCTCAAAATCTCTGATGTTACATTGCACAAGATAAAAATATATCATCATGCCTCCTCT
AGACCAGCCAGGACAGAAATGCCTCGACTTCGCTGCTACCCAAGGTTGCCGGGTGACGCACACCGTGGAA
ACGGATGAAGGCACGAACCCAGTGGACATAAGCCTGTTCGGTTCGTAAGCTGTAATGCAAGTAGCGTATG
CGCTCACGCAACTGGTCCAGAACCTTGACCGAACGCAGCGGTGGTAACGGCGCAGTGGCGGTTTTCATGG
CTTGTTATGACTGTTTTTTTGGGGTACAGTCTATGCCTCGGGCATCCAAGCAGCAAGCGCGTTACGCCGT
GGGTCGATGTTTGATGTTATGGAGCAGCAACGATGTTACGCAGCAGGGCAGTCGCCCTAAAACAAAGTTA
AACATTATGAGGGAAGCGGTGATCGCCGAAGTATCGACTCAACTATCAGAGGTAGTTGGCGTCATCGAGC
GCCATCTCGAACCGACGTTGCTGGCCGTACATTTGTACGGCTCCGCAGTGGATGGCGGCCTGAAGCCACA
CAGTGATATTGATTTGCTGGTTACGGTGACCGTAAGGCTTGATGAAACAACGCGGCGAGCTTTGATCAAC
GACCTTTTGGAAACTTCGGCTTCCCCTGGAGAGAGCGAGATTCTCCGCGCTGTAGAAGTCACCATTGTTG
TGCACGACGACATCATTCCGTGGCGTTATCCAGCTAAGCGCGAACTGCAATTTGGAGAATGGCAGCGCAA
TGACATTCTTGCAGGTATCTTCGAGCCAGCCACGATCGACATTGATCTGGCTATCTTGCTGACAAAAGCA
AGAGAACATAGCGTTGCCTTGGTAGGTCCAGCGGCGGAGGAACTCTTTGATCCGGTTCCTGAACAGGATC
TATTTGAGGCGCTAAATGAAACCTTAACGCTATGGAACTCGCCGCCCGACTGGGCTGGCGATGAGCGAAA
TGTAGTGCTTACGTTGTCCCGCATTTGGTACAGCGCAGTAACCGGCAAAATCGCGCCGAAGGATGTCGCT
GCCGACTGGGCAATGGAGCGCCTGCCGGCCCAGTATCAGCCCGTCATACTTGAAGCTAGACAGGCTTATC
TTGGACAAGAAGAAGATCGCTTGGCCTCGCGCGCAGATCAGTTGGAAGAATTTGTCCACTACGTGAAAGG
CGAGATCACCAAGGTAGTCGGCAAATAACCCTCGAGCCACCCATGACCAAAATCCCTTAACGTGAGTTAC
GCGTCGTTCCACTGAGCGTCAGACCCCGTAGAAAAGATCAAAGGATCTTCTTGAGATCCTTTTTTTCTGC
GCGTAATCTGCTGCTTGCAAACAAAAAAACCACCGCTACCAGCGGTGGTTTGTTTGCCGGATCAAGAGCT
ACCAACTCTTTTTCCGAAGGTAACTGGCTTCAGCAGAGCGCAGATACCAAATACTGTTCTTCTAGTGTAG
CCGTAGTTAGGCCACCACTTCAAGAACTCTGTAGCACCGCCTACATACCTCGCTCTGCTAATCCTGTTAC
CAGTGGCTGCTGCCAGTGGCGATAAGTCGTGTCTTACCGGGTTGGACTCAAGACGATAGTTACCGGATAA
GGCGCAGCGGTCGGGCTGAACGGGGGGTTCGTGCACACAGCCCAGCTTGGAGCGAACGACCTACACCGAA
CTGAGATACCTACAGCGTGAGCTATGAGAAAGCGCCACGCTTCCCGAAGGGAGAAAGGCGGACAGGTATC
CGGTAAGCGGCAGGGTCGGAACAGGAGAGCGCACGAGGGAGCTTCCAGGGGGAAACGCCTGGTATCTTTA
TAGTCCTGTCGGGTTTCGCCACCTCTGACTTGAGCGTCGATTTTTGTGATGCTCGTCAGGGGGGCGGAGC
CTATGGAAAAACGCCAGCAACGCGGCCTTTTTACGGTTCCTGGCCTTTTGCTGGCCTTTTGCTCACATGT
TCTTTCCTGCGTTATCCCCTGATTCTGTGGATAACCGTATTACCGCCTTTGAGTGAGCTGATACCGCTCG
CCGCAGCCGAACGACCGAGCGCAGCGAGTCAGTGAGCGAGGAAGCGGAAGAGCGCCCAATACGCAAACCG
CCTCTCCCCGCGCGTTGGCCGATTCATTAATGCAGCTGGCACGACAGGTTTCCCGACTGGAAAGCGGGCA
GTGAGCGCAACGCAATTAATACGCGTACCGCTAGCCAGGAAGAGTTTGTAGAAACGCAAAAAGGCCATCC
GTCAGGATGGCCTTCTGCTTAGTTTGATGCCTGGCAGTTTATGGCGGGCGTCCTGCCCGCCACCCTCCGG
GCCGTTGCTTCACAACGTTCAAATCCGCTCCCGGCGGATTTGTCCTACTCAGGAGAGCGTTCACCGACAA
ACAACAGATAAAACGAAAGGCCCAGTCTTCCGACTGAGCCTTTCGTTTTATTTGATGCCT
