>Addgene plasmid #82157 | pDONR223_RAC1_WT | depositor partial sequence | sequence record 155528 | Insert sequence
[531 nt withheld, positions 1-531]
TGCCCGCCTCCCGTGAAGAAGAGGAAGAGAAAATGCCTGCTGTTG
